Addgene plasmid #22207: pcDNA3-HA-human OCRL
Depositing lab: Pietro De Camilli. Depositing organization: Yale University. Publication: A role of the Lowe syndrome protein OCRL in early steps of the endocytic pathway. Erdmann KS, Mao Y, McCrea HJ, Zoncu R, Lee S, Paradise S, Modregger J, Biemesderfer D, Toomre D, De Camilli P. Dev Cell. 2007 Sep . 13(3):377-90. 10.1016/j.devcel.2007.08.004 PubMed 17765681.
Backbone
  Vector backbone: pcDNA3.1
  Backbone manufacturer: Invitrogen
  Backbone size w/o insert (bp): 5400
  Vector type: Mammalian Expression, Bacterial Expression, Retroviral
  Selectable markers: Neomycin (select with G418)
Growth in bacteria
  Bacterial resistance: Ampicillin, 100 μg/mL
  Growth temperature: 37°C
  Growth strain: DH5alpha
  Copy number: High Copy
Gene/Insert
  Gene/Insert name: Oculocerebrorenal syndrome of Lowe (alt name: OCRL)
  Species: H. sapiens (human)
  Insert size (bp): 2700
  GenBank ID: NM_000276
  Entrez Gene: OCRL (a.k.a. DENT2, Dent-2, INPP5F, LOCR, NPHL2, OCRL-1, OCRL1)
  Tag / fusion protein: HA (N terminal on backbone)
  Cloning method: Restriction Enzyme; 5′ cloning site BamHI (not destroyed); 3′ cloning site ApaI (not destroyed)
  Sequencing primers: 5′ T7; 3′ SP6
Terms and licenses: Academic/Nonprofit Terms; Industry Terms: Not Available to Industry
How to cite: pcDNA3-HA-human OCRL was a gift from Pietro De Camilli (Addgene plasmid # 22207 ; http://n2t.net/addgene:22207 ; RRID:Addgene_22207)
