[The description below was written by a language model from this plasmid's Addgene catalogue record and pLannotate feature annotations shown in this document.]
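Description:
pcDNA3-HA-human OCRL is a mammalian expression plasmid built on the Invitrogen pcDNA3.1 backbone (the name says pcDNA3) that carries the human OCRL cDNA, the gene mutated in oculocerebrorenal syndrome of Lowe. The sequenced record is about 8.1 kb, consistent with a roughly 5.4 kb backbone plus a 2.7 kb insert cloned between BamHI and ApaI sites. In E. coli it replicates from a high-copy ColE1/pUC-type origin and is selected through the β-lactamase (AmpR) gene. An f1 origin is also present, which allows single-stranded DNA production. For stable selection in mammalian cells, a neomycin phosphotransferase gene driven by the SV40 enhancer/early promoter and followed by an SV40 poly(A) signal confers G418 resistance.

The OCRL coding sequence sits downstream of the CMV immediate-early enhancer and promoter and is terminated by the bovine growth hormone polyadenylation signal, giving strong constitutive expression in transfected cells. The catalogue lists an N-terminal HA epitope tag supplied by the backbone. The feature table does not annotate it separately, but there is unannotated space between the T7 promoter and the start of the OCRL CDS where it would lie. Flanking T7 and SP6 promoters provide sequencing primer sites and could support in vitro transcription.

Although the entry also lists "Retroviral" and "Bacterial Expression" as vector types, the annotation shows only a very short match to an HIV-1 LTR at the end of the CMV promoter and no packaging signal or full LTRs, so the plasmid looks like a standard transfection vector. The associated publication concerns OCRL's role in early steps of the endocytic pathway, so the plasmid is suited to expressing HA-tagged OCRL for localisation, immunoprecipitation and related functional studies in cultured mammalian cells.
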