Features (pLannotate 1.2.2; 21 found; start..end, strand, type, name):
      1..380     +  enhancer       CMV enhancer: human cytomegalovirus immediate early enhancer
    381..584     +  promoter       CMV promoter: human cytomegalovirus (CMV) immediate early promoter
    580..613     +  LTR            5' LTR (truncated) (fragment): truncated 5' long terminal repeat (LTR) from HIV-1
    629..647     +  promoter       T7 promoter: promoter for bacteriophage T7 RNA polymerase
    706..3405    +  CDS            OCRL: OCRL_HUMAN - Also known as OCRL1 From Homo sapiens (Human).
   3436..3454    -  promoter       SP6 promoter: promoter for bacteriophage SP6 RNA polymerase
   3480..3704    +  polyA_signal   bGH poly(A) signal: bovine growth hormone polyadenylation signal
   3708..3729    +  promoter       SV40 promoter (fragment): SV40 enhancer and early promoter
   3750..4178    +  rep_origin     f1 ori (sequence partly withheld): f1 bacteriophage origin of replication; arrow indicates direction of (+) strand synthesis
   4192..4521    +  promoter       SV40 promoter: SV40 enhancer and early promoter
   4588..5379    +  CDS            neo: KKA2_KLEPN - Also known as kan, nptII. Experimental evidence at protein level: Swiss-Prot protein existence level 1. Resistance to kanamycin, neomycin, paromomycin, ribostamycin, butirosin and gentamicin B. From Klebsiella pneumoniae.
   5403..5561    +  CDS            ble (fragment): BLE_KLEPN - Experimental evidence at protein level: Swiss-Prot protein existence level 1. Binding protein with a strong affinity to the bleomycin family of antibiotics. Binds to CL990; an antimitotic-antibiotic compound. From Klebsiella pneumoniae.
   5556..5677    +  polyA_signal   SV40 poly(A) signal: SV40 polyadenylation signal
   5750..5766    -  protein_bind   lac operator: The lac repressor binds to the lac operator to inhibit transcription in E. coli. This inhibition can be relieved by adding lactose or isopropyl-β-D-thiogalactopyranoside (IPTG). lac repressor encoded by lacI
   5774..5804    -  promoter       lac promoter: promoter for the E. coli lac operon
   5819..5840    -  protein_bind   CAP binding site: CAP binding activates transcription in the presence of cAMP. E. coli catabolite activator protein
   5853..5945    -  CDS            lacI (fragment): lac repressor; lacI; The lac repressor binds to the lac operator to inhibit transcription in E. coli. This inhibition can be relieved by adding lactose or isopropyl-β-D-thiogalactopyranoside (IPTG).
   6128..6716    -  rep_origin     ori: high-copy-number ColE1/pMB1/pBR322/pUC origin of replication
   6887..7747    -  CDS            AmpR: β-lactamase; bla; confers resistance to ampicillin, carbenicillin, and related antibiotics
   7748..7852    -  promoter       AmpR promoter: bla
   7911..7963    -  misc_feature   bom (fragment): basis of mobility region from pBR322
>Addgene plasmid #22207 | pcDNA3-HA-human OCRL | addgene full sequence | sequence record 197244 | Addgene NGS Result
GACATTGATTATTGACTAGTTATTAATAGTAATCAATTACGGGGTCATTAGTTCATAGCCCATATATGGA
GTTCCGCGTTACATAACTTACGGTAAATGGCCCGCCTGGCTGACCGCCCAACGACCCCCGCCCATTGACG
TCAATAATGACGTATGTTCCCATAGTAACGCCAATAGGGACTTTCCATTGACGTCAATGGGTGGAGTATT
TACGGTAAACTGCCCACTTGGCAGTACATCAAGTGTATCATATGCCAAGTACGCCCCCTATTGACGTCAA
TGACGGTAAATGGCCCGCCTGGCATTATGCCCAGTACATGACCTTATGGGACTTTCCTACTTGGCAGTAC
ATCTACGTATTAGTCATCGCTATTACCATGGTGATGCGGTTTTGGCAGTACATCAATGGGCGTGGATAGC
GGTTTGACTCACGGGGATTTCCAAGTCTCCACCCCATTGACGTCAATGGGAGTTTGTTTTGGCACCAAAA
TCAACGGGACTTTCCAAAATGTCGTAACAACTCCGCCCCATTGACGCAAATGGGCGGTAGGCGTGTACGG
TGGGAGGTCTATATAAGCAGAGCTCTCTGGCTAACTAGAGAACCCACTGCTTACTGGCTTATCGAAATTA
ATACGACTCACTATAGGGAGACCCAAGCTTGGTACCATGGCGTACCCATACGACGTCCCAGACTACGCGG
GATCCGAGCCGCCGCTCCCGGTCGGAGCCCAGCCGCTTGCCACTGTCGAGGGTATGGAGATGAAGGGTCC
TCTCCGGGAGCCCTGCGCCCTGACCCTAGCCCAGAGGAACGGGCAATATGAGTTAATAATCCAGTTGCAT
GAGAAGGAACAGCATGTTCAAGATATCATTCCTATAAATAGCCACTTCAGATGTGTTCAAGAAGCAGAAG
AAACTCTTTTGATTGACATAGCTTCTAACAGTGGCTGCAAAATTCGGGTTCAGGGGGACTGGATCAGAGA
GCGCCGCTTTGAAATCCCTGATGAGGAACACTGTTTGAAGTTCCTCTCAGCTGTCCTTGCTGCTCAGAAA
GCTCAGTCACAGCTTCTTGTTCCAGAGCAAAAGGACTCATCTAGCTGGTACCAGAAATTAGACACTAAGG
ACAAACCTTCTGTTTTTTCAGGGCTTCTTGGATTTGAAGACAATTTTTCTTCTATGAATTTGGACAAGAA
AATAAATTCACAAAATCAGCCTACTGGGATTCATCGGGAACCCCCACCTCCACCCTTTTCAGTGAATAAA
ATGCTTCCACGTGAAAAAGAAGCTTCTAACAAGGAGCAGCCCAAAGTGACCAACACCATGCGGAAGCTCT
TTGTACCAAATACCCAATCTGGGCAGCGGGAGGGTCTCATCAAACATATCCTGGCAAAGCGAGAGAAAGA
ATATGTCAACATTCAGACTTTCAGATTTTTTGTTGGAACTTGGAATGTGAATGGCCAGTCTCCAGATAGC
GGGTTAGAACCTTGGCTGAACTGTGATCCCAATCCTCCTGATATCTACTGCATTGGATTCCAAGAACTGG
ACTTGAGCACAGAAGCCTTCTTCTACTTTGAATCTGTGAAGGAACAAGAATGGTCCATGGCTGTAGAGAG
AGGTTTGCATTCCAAAGCCAAGTATAAGAAAGTTCAACTGGTGCGCCTTGTTGGGATGATGCTTCTTATA
TTTGCCAGAAAGGATCAGTGTCGATACATTCGTGATATTGCTACAGAAACAGTTGGAACTGGAATCATGG
GGAAAATGGGAAACAAAGGTGGGGTAGCTGTGAGATTTGTATTTCACAACACCACCTTTTGCATTGTCAA
TTCCCATCTGGCTGCACACGTGGAGGACTTTGAGAGAAGGAATCAAGATTATAAGGACATTTGTGCGAGA
ATGAGTTTTGTGGTCCCAAATCAGACCCTCCCGCAGTTGAACATCATGAAACATGAGGTTGTCATTTGGT
TGGGAGATTTGAATTATAGACTTTGCATGCCTGATGCCAATGAGGTGAAAAGTCTTATTAATAAGAAAGA
CCTTCAGAGACTCTTGAAATTCGACCAGCTAAATATTCAGCGCACACAGAAAAAAGCTTTTGTTGACTTC
AATGAAGGGGAAATCAAGTTCATCCCCACTTATAAGTATGACTCTAAAACAGACCGGTGGGATTCCAGTG
GGAAATGCCGGGTTCCAGCCTGGTGTGACCGAATTCTTTGGAGAGGAACAAATGTTAATCAGCTTAATTA
TCGGAGTCACATGGAACTGAAAACCAGCGACCACAAGCCTGTTAGCGCCCTCTTCCATATTGGGGTGAAG
GTTGTGGATGAACGAAGGTACCGGAAAGTCTTTGAAGATAGTGTACGCATCATGGACAGAATGGAAAATG
ACTTCCTTCCTTCCTTAGAACTCAGCAGGAGGGAGTTTGTGTTTGAAAATGTGAAGTTTCGGCAACTACA
AAAGGAGAAGTTCCAGATCAGCAACAATGGACAGGTTCCCTGCCATTTTTCTTTCATCCCTAAACTTAAT
GACAGCCAGTACTGCAAGCCATGGCTTCGGGCTGAACCTTTTGAGGGCTACTTGGAGCCAAATGAGACAG
TGGACATTTCTCTTGATGTGTATGTCAGCAAAGACTCTGTAACCATCCTGAACTCGGGAGAAGATAAGAT
TGAAGATATTCTCGTCCTTCACCTGGATCGAGGCAAAGATTACTTCTTGACTATCAGTGGAAATTACCTC
CCAAGTTGTTTTGGCACATCCTTAGAGGCTCTGTGCCGTATGAAAAGACCAATCCGAGAAGTTCCTGTTA
CCAAACTCATAGACTTGGAAGAAGACAGCTTCCTAGAAAAGGAGAAATCCCTTCTGCAAATGGTTCCTTT
GGATGAAGGTGCCAGTGAGAGACCCCTTCAGGTTCCCAAGGAGATCTGGCTTCTAGTAGATCACCTATTC
AAATACGCCTGTCACCAGGAGGACCTGTTCCAGACCCCTGGAATGCAGGAAGAGCTCCAGCAGATCATTG
ATTGTCTGGATACCAGCATTCCTGAGACAATCCCTGGCAGCAACCACTCTGTGGCTGAAGCACTGCTCAT
TTTCTTGGAAGCCCTGCCAGAGCCAGTCATCTGTTACGAGCTGTATCAGCGATGTCTTGACTCTGCTTAT
GATCCCCGGATCTGCCGACAGGTGATCTCCCAGCTTCCGAGATGCCATAGAAATGTTTTCCGTTACTTGA
TGGCATTCCTTCGAGAACTCTTAAAATTCTCTGAATACAATAGCGTCAATGCCAACATGATCGCTACTCT
CTTCACTAGTCTTCTCCTGAGGCCTCCACCCAACCTTATGGCAAGACAGACTCCAAGTGACCGCCAGCGT
GCTATTCAGTTCCTTCTGGGCTTTCTGCTTGGGAGCGAAGAAGACTAGCTCGAGCATGCATCTAGAGGGC
CCTATTCTATAGTGTCACCTAAATGCTAGAGCTCGCTGATCAGCCTCGACTGTGCCTTCTAGTTGCCAGC
CATCTGTTGTTTGCCCCTCCCCCGTGCCTTCCTTGACCCTGGAAGGTGCCACTCCCACTGTCCTTTCCTA
ATAAAATGAGGAAATTGCATCGCATTGTCTGAGTAGGTGTCATTCTATTCTGGGGGGTGGGGTGGGGCAG
GACAGCAAGGGGGAGGATTGGGAAGACAATAGCAGGCATGCTGGGGATGCGGTGGGCTCTATGGCTTCTG
AGGCGGAAAGAACCAGCTGGGGCTCTAGGGGGTATCCCC
[124 nt withheld, positions 3750-3873]
C
[91 nt withheld, positions 3875-3965]
A
[49 nt withheld, positions 3967-4015]
CCTTTGACGTTGGAGTCCACGTTCTTT
[37 nt withheld, positions 4043-4079]
ACCCTATCTCGGTCTATTCTTTTGATTTATAAGGGATTTTGCCGATTTCGGCCTATTGGTTAAAAAATGA
GCTGATTTAACAAAAATTTAACGCGAATTAATTCTGTGGAATGTGTGTCAGTTAGGGTGTGGAAAGTCCC
CAGGCTCCCCAGCAGGCAGAAGTATGCAAAGCATGCATCTCAATTAGTCAGCAACCAGGTGTGGAAAGTC
CCCAGGCTCCCCAGCAGGCAGAAGTATGCAAAGCATGCATCTCAATTAGTCAGCAACCATAGTCCCGCCC
CTAACTCCGCCCATCCCGCCCCTAACTCCGCCCAGTTCCGCCCATTCTCCGCCCCATGGCTGACTAATTT
TTTTTATTTATGCAGAGGCCGAGGCCGCCTCTGCCTCTGAGCTATTCCAGAAGTAGTGAGGAGGCTTTTT
TGGAGGCCTAGGCTTTTGCAAAAAGCTCCCGGGAGCTTGTATATCCATTTTCGGATCTGATCAAGAGACA
GGATGAGGATCGTTTCGCATGATTGAACAAGATGGATTGCACGCAGGTTCTCCGGCCGCTTGGGTGGAGA
GGCTATTCGGCTATGACTGGGCACAACAGACAATCGGCTGCTCTGATGCCGCCGTGTTCCGGCTGTCAGC
GCAGGGGCGCCCGGTTCTTTTTGTCAAGACCGACCTGTCCGGTGCCCTGAATGAACTGCAGGACGAGGCA
GCGCGGCTATCGTGGCTGGCCACGACGGGCGTTCCTTGCGCAGCTGTGCTCGACGTTGTCACTGAAGCGG
GAAGGGACTGGCTGCTATTGGGCGAAGTGCCGGGGCAGGATCTCCTGTCATCTCACCTTGCTCCTGCCGA
GAAAGTATCCATCATGGCTGATGCAATGCGGCGGCTGCATACGCTTGATCCGGCTACCTGCCCATTCGAC
CACCAAGCGAAACATCGCATCGAGCGAGCACGTACTCGGATGGAAGCCGGTCTTGTCGATCAGGATGATC
TGGACGAAGAGCATCAGGGGCTCGCGCCAGCCGAACTGTTCGCCAGGCTCAAGGCGCGCATGCCCGACGG
CGAGGATCTCGTCGTGACCCATGGCGATGCCTGCTTGCCGAATATCATGGTGGAAAATGGCCGCTTTTCT
GGATTCATCGACTGTGGCCGGCTGGGTGTGGCGGACCGCTATCAGGACATAGCGTTGGCTACCCGTGATA
TTGCTGAAGAGCTTGGCGGCGAATGGGCTGACCGCTTCCTCGTGCTTTACGGTATCGCCGCTCCCGATTC
GCAGCGCATCGCCTTCTATCGCCTTCTTGACGAGTTCTTCTGAGCGGGACTCTGGGGTTCGAAATGACCG
ACCAAGCGACGCCCAACCTGCCATCACGAGATTTCGATTCCACCGCCGCCTTCTATGAAAGGTTGGGCTT
CGGAATCGTTTTCCGGGACGCCGGCTGGATGATCCTCCAGCGCGGGGATCTCATGCTGGAGTTCTTCGCC
CACCCCAACTTGTTTATTGCAGCTTATAATGGTTACAAATAAAGCAATAGCATCACAAATTTCACAAATA
AAGCATTTTTTTCACTGCATTCTAGTTGTGGTTTGTCCAAACTCATCAATGTATCTTATCATGTCTGTAT
ACCGTCGACCTCTAGCTAGAGCTTGGCGTAATCATGGTCATAGCTGTTTCCTGTGTGAAATTGTTATCCG
CTCACAATTCCACACAACATACGAGCCGGAAGCATAAAGTGTAAAGCCTGGGGTGCCTAATGAGTGAGCT
AACTCACATTAATTGCGTTGCGCTCACTGCCCGCTTTCCAGTCGGGAAACCTGTCGTGCCAGCTGCATTA
ATGAATCGGCCAACGCGCGGGGAGAGGCGGTTTGCGTATTGGGCGCTCTTCCGCTTCCTCGCTCACTGAC
TCGCTGCGCTCGGTCGTTCGGCTGCGGCGAGCGGTATCAGCTCACTCAAAGGCGGTAATACGGTTATCCA
CAGAATCAGGGGATAACGCAGGAAAGAACATGTGAGCAAAAGGCCAGCAAAAGGCCAGGAACCGTAAAAA
GGCCGCGTTGCTGGCGTTTTTCCATAGGCTCCGCCCCCCTGACGAGCATCACAAAAATCGACGCTCAAGT
CAGAGGTGGCGAAACCCGACAGGACTATAAAGATACCAGGCGTTTCCCCCTGGAAGCTCCCTCGTGCGCT
CTCCTGTTCCGACCCTGCCGCTTACCGGATACCTGTCCGCCTTTCTCCCTTCGGGAAGCGTGGCGCTTTC
TCATAGCTCACGCTGTAGGTATCTCAGTTCGGTGTAGGTCGTTCGCTCCAAGCTGGGCTGTGTGCACGAA
CCCCCCGTTCAGCCCGACCGCTGCGCCTTATCCGGTAACTATCGTCTTGAGTCCAACCCGGTAAGACACG
ACTTATCGCCACTGGCAGCAGCCACTGGTAACAGGATTAGCAGAGCGAGGTATGTAGGCGGTGCTACAGA
GTTCTTGAAGTGGTGGCCTAACTACGGCTACACTAGAAGAACAGTATTTGGTATCTGCGCTCTGCTGAAG
CCAGTTACCTTCGGAAAAAGAGTTGGTAGCTCTTGATCCGGCAAACAAACCACCGCTGGTAGCGGTGGTT
TTTTTGTTTGCAAGCAGCAGATTACGCGCAGAAAAAAAGGATCTCAAGAAGATCCTTTGATCTTTTCTAC
GGGGTCTGACGCTCAGTGGAACGAAAACTCACGTTAAGGGATTTTGGTCATGAGATTATCAAAAAGGATC
TTCACCTAGATCCTTTTAAATTAAAAATGAAGTTTTAAATCAATCTAAAGTATATATGAGTAAACTTGGT
CTGACAGTTACCAATGCTTAATCAGTGAGGCACCTATCTCAGCGATCTGTCTATTTCGTTCATCCATAGT
TGCCTGACTCCCCGTCGTGTAGATAACTACGATACGGGAGGGCTTACCATCTGGCCCCAGTGCTGCAATG
ATACCGCGAGACCCACGCTCACCGGCTCCAGATTTATCAGCAATAAACCAGCCAGCCGGAAGGGCCGAGC
GCAGAAGTGGTCCTGCAACTTTATCCGCCTCCATCCAGTCTATTAATTGTTGCCGGGAAGCTAGAGTAAG
TAGTTCGCCAGTTAATAGTTTGCGCAACGTTGTTGCCATTGCTACAGGCATCGTGGTGTCACGCTCGTCG
TTTGGTATGGCTTCATTCAGCTCCGGTTCCCAACGATCAAGGCGAGTTACATGATCCCCCATGTTGTGCA
AAAAAGCGGTTAGCTCCTTCGGTCCTCCGATCGTTGTCAGAAGTAAGTTGGCCGCAGTGTTATCACTCAT
GGTTATGGCAGCACTGCATAATTCTCTTACTGTCATGCCATCCGTAAGATGCTTTTCTGTGACTGGTGAG
TACTCAACCAAGTCATTCTGAGAATAGTGTATGCGGCGACCGAGTTGCTCTTGCCCGGCGTCAATACGGG
ATAATACCGCGCCACATAGCAGAACTTTAAAAGTGCTCATCATTGGAAAACGTTCTTCGGGGCGAAAACT
CTCAAGGATCTTACCGCTGTTGAGATCCAGTTCGATGTAACCCACTCGTGCACCCAACTGATCTTCAGCA
TCTTTTACTTTCACCAGCGTTTCTGGGTGAGCAAAAACAGGAAGGCAAAATGCCGCAAAAAAGGGAATAA
GGGCGACACGGAAATGTTGAATACTCATACTCTTCCTTTTTCAATATTATTGAAGCATTTATCAGGGTTA
TTGTCTCATGAGCGGATACATATTTGAATGTATTTAGAAAAATAAACAAATAGGGGTTCCGCGCACATTT
CCCCGAAAAGTGCCACCTGACGTCGACGGATCGGGAGATCTCCCGATCCCCTATGGTGCACTCTCAGTAC
AATCTGCTCTGATGCCGCATAGTTAAGCCAGTATCTGCTCCCTGCTTGTGTGTTGGAGGTCGCTGAGTAG
TGCGCGAGCAAAATTTAAGCTACAACAAGGCAAGGCTTGACCGACAATTGCATGAAGAATCTGCTTAGGG
TTAGGCGTTTTGCGCTGCTTCGCGATGTACGGGCCAGATATACGCGTT
