>Addgene plasmid #22207 | pcDNA3-HA-human OCRL | addgene partial sequence | sequence record 28018 | 22207 with CMV-F
GCAGAGCTCTCTGGCTAACTAGAGAACCCACTGCTTACTGGCTTATCGAAATTAATACGACTCACTATAG
GGAGACCCAAGCTTGGTACCATGGCGTACCCATACGACGTCCCAGACTACGCGGGATCCGAGCCGCCGCT
CCCGGTCGGAGCCCAGCCGCTTGCCACTGTCGAGGGTATGGAGATGAAGGGTCCTCTCCGGGAGCCCTGC
GCCCTGACCCTAGCCCAGAGGAACGGGCAATATGAGTTAATAATCCAGTTGCATGAGAAGGAACAGCATG
TTCAAGATATCATTCCTATAAATAGCCACTTCAGATGTGTTCAAGAAGCAGAAGAAACTCTTTTGATTGA
CATAGCTTCTAACAGTGGCTGCAAAATTCGGGTTCAGGGGGACTGGATCAGAGAGCGCCGCTTTGAAATC
CCTGATGAGGAACACTGTTTGAAGTTCCTCTCAGCTGTCCTTGCTGCTCAGAAAGCTCAGTCACAGCTTC
TTGTTCCAGAGCAAAAGGACTCATCTAGCTGGTACCAGAAATTAGACACTAAGGACAAACCTTCTGTTTT
TTCAGGGCTTCTTGGATTTGAAGACAATTTTTCTTCTATGAATTTGGACAAGAAAATAAATTCACAAAAT
CAGCCTACTGGGATTCATCGGGAACCCCCACCTCCACCCTTTTCAGTGAATAAAATGCTTCCACGTGAAA
AAGAAGCTTCTAACAAGGAGCAGCCCAAAGTGACCAACACCATGCGGAAGCTCTTTGTACCAAATACCCA
ATCTGGGCAGCGGGAGGGTCTCATCAAACATATCCTGGCAAAGCGAGAGAAAGAATATGTCAACATTCAG
ACTTTCAGATTTTTTGTTGGAACTTGGAATGTGAATGGCCAGTCTCCAGATAGCGGGTTAGAACCTTGGC
TGAACTGTGATCCCAATCCTCCTGATATCTACTGCATTGGATTCCAAGAACTGGA
